Addgene plasmid #77395: SRPK3 gRNA (BRDN0001146524)
Purpose: 3rd generation lentiviral gRNA plasmid targeting human SRPK3
Depositing lab: John Doench & David Root. Depositing organization: Broad Institute. Publication: Optimized sgRNA design to maximize activity and minimize off-target effects of CRISPR-Cas9. Doench JG, Fusi N, Sullender M, Hegde M, Vaimberg EW, Donovan KF, Smith I, Tothova Z, Wilen C, Orchard R, Virgin HW, Listgarten J, Root DE. Nat Biotechnol. 2016 Jan 18. doi: 10.1038/nbt.3437. PubMed 26780180.
Backbone
  Vector backbone: lentiGuide-Puro
  Backbone manufacturer: Zhang Lab (Addgene plasmid # 52963)
  Vector type: Mammalian Expression, Lentiviral, CRISPR
  Selectable markers: Puromycin
Growth in bacteria
  Bacterial resistance: Ampicillin, 100 μg/mL
  Growth temperature: 37°C
  Growth strain: DH5alpha
  Copy number: High Copy
Gene/Insert
  Gene/Insert name: SRPK3 (alt names: SRPK3; NM_001170760.1)
  gRNA/shRNA sequence: GCTGATTGGACGAGCCGGAG
  Species: H. sapiens (human)
  Entrez Gene: SRPK3 (a.k.a. MSSK1, STK23, MSSK-1, MGC102944)
  Promoter: hU6
  Cloning method: Unknown
  Sequencing primers: 5′ U6-F; 3′ pS2-R
Terms and licenses: Academic/Nonprofit Terms; Industry Terms: Not Available to Industry
Depositor comments: The gRNA was designed to target the following Genbank reference sequence(s): NM_001170760.1,NM_001170761.1,NM_014370.3. Note that this plasmid does NOT contain Cas9. It should be used in conjunction with lentiCas9-Blast (Addgene #52962) or otherwise with cell lines already expressing Cas9. Browse the full kinome gRNA library at http://www.addgene.org/pooled-library/broadgpp-human-kinome/ or visit http://www.broadinstitute.org/rnai/public/ for detailed protocols and information.
How to cite: SRPK3 gRNA (BRDN0001146524) was a gift from John Doench & David Root (Addgene plasmid # 77395 ; http://n2t.net/addgene:77395 ; RRID:Addgene_77395)
