[The description below was written by a language model from this plasmid's Addgene catalogue record and pLannotate feature annotations shown in this document.]
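Description:
SRPK3 gRNA (BRDN0001146524) is a third-generation lentiviral guide RNA plasmid built on the lentiGuide-Puro backbone and designed to target the human kinase gene SRPK3 (also known as MSSK1 or STK23). It is propagated in E. coli as a high-copy plasmid through a ColE1/pUC-type origin with ampicillin selection from the β-lactamase gene. An f1 origin, an SV40 origin and remnants of lac and T7/T3 cloning-vector sequence are also annotated in the backbone.

The viral genome is transcribed from an RSV promoter fused to a truncated HIV-1 5' LTR, which makes packaging Tat-independent. It carries the Ψ packaging signal with a gag fragment, the Rev response element for nuclear export of the full-length RNA, a cPPT/CTS element and a self-inactivating ΔU3 3' LTR followed by an SV40 polyadenylation signal. Two expression units lie between the LTRs. A human U6 RNA polymerase III promoter drives the SRPK3-specific spacer joined to the Streptococcus pyogenes Cas9 guide RNA scaffold. Downstream, an EF-1α core promoter with its intron A drives puromycin N-acetyltransferase for selecting transduced mammalian cells, with a WPRE to enhance transcript expression.

The plasmid does not encode Cas9, so it must be paired with a separate Cas9 vector such as lentiCas9-Blast or used in cells that already express Cas9. The guide was designed against three SRPK3 reference transcripts and belongs to a human kinome gRNA collection. Its typical use is Cas9-mediated disruption of SRPK3 in human cells, alone or as part of kinase-focused screening.
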