Features (pLannotate 1.2.2; 29 found; start..end, strand, type, name):
     14..80      +  CDS            small t antigen (fragment): SV40 (simian virus 40) small t antigen
    106..317     +  promoter       EF-1α core promoter: core promoter for human elongation factor EF-1α
    318..1256    +  intron         EF-1α intron A: intron upstream of the start codon of human EF-1α
   1278..1877    +  CDS            PuroR (fragment): puromycin N-acetyltransferase; pac from Streptomyces; confers resistance to puromycin
   1893..2481    +  misc_feature   WPRE: woodchuck hepatitis virus posttranscriptional regulatory element
   2532..2551    +  misc_feature   cPPT/CTS (fragment): central polypurine tract and central termination sequence of HIV-1
   2553..2786    +  LTR            3' LTR (ΔU3): self-inactivating 3' long terminal repeat (LTR) from HIV-1
   2864..2985    +  polyA_signal   SV40 poly(A) signal: SV40 polyadenylation signal
   3025..3160    +  rep_origin     SV40 ori: SV40 origin of replication
   3181..3199    -  promoter       T7 promoter: promoter for bacteriophage T7 RNA polymerase
   3207..3362    +  CDS            lacZα (fragment): LacZα fragment of β-galactosidase; lacZ fragment
   3367..3795    +  rep_origin     f1 ori (sequence partly withheld): f1 bacteriophage origin of replication; arrow indicates direction of (+) strand synthesis
   3848..3952    +  promoter       AmpR promoter: bla
   3953..4813    +  CDS            AmpR: β-lactamase; bla; confers resistance to ampicillin, carbenicillin, and related antibiotics
   4984..5572    +  rep_origin     ori: high-copy-number ColE1/pMB1/pBR322/pUC origin of replication
   5755..5847    +  CDS            lacI (fragment): lac repressor; lacI; The lac repressor binds to the lac operator to inhibit transcription in E. coli. This inhibition can be relieved by adding lactose or isopropyl-β-D-thiogalactopyranoside (IPTG).
   5860..5881    +  protein_bind   CAP binding site: CAP binding activates transcription in the presence of cAMP. E. coli catabolite activator protein
   5896..5926    +  promoter       lac promoter: promoter for the E. coli lac operon
   5934..5950    +  protein_bind   lac operator: The lac repressor binds to the lac operator to inhibit transcription in E. coli. This inhibition can be relieved by adding lactose or isopropyl-β-D-thiogalactopyranoside (IPTG). lac repressor encoded by lacI
   5995..6013    +  promoter       T3 promoter: promoter for bacteriophage T3 RNA polymerase
   6041..6267    +  promoter       RSV promoter: Rous sarcoma virus enhancer/promoter
   6268..6448    +  LTR            5' LTR (truncated): truncated 5' long terminal repeat (LTR) from HIV-1
   6495..6620    +  misc_feature   HIV-1 Ψ: packaging signal of human immunodeficiency virus type 1
   6604..6967    +  CDS            HIV-1 gag (fragment): gag protein from human immunodeficiency virus 1; gag
   7113..7346    +  misc_feature   RRE: The Rev response element (RRE) of HIV-1 allows for Rev-dependent mRNA export from the nucleus to the cytoplasm.
   7723..7749    +  CDS            Rev (fragment): human immunodeficiency virus 1 (HIV-1) Rev protein; rev; enhances nuclear export of unspliced and incompletely spliced viral mRNAs
   7753..7993    +  promoter       U6 promoter: RNA polymerase III promoter for human U6 snRNA
   8023..8098    +  misc_RNA       gRNA scaffold: guide RNA scaffold for the Streptococcus pyogenes CRISPR/Cas9 system
   8154..8271    +  misc_feature   cPPT/CTS: central polypurine tract and central termination sequence of HIV-1
>Addgene plasmid #77395 | SRPK3 gRNA (BRDN0001146524) | addgene full sequence | sequence record 187680 | Addgene Assembled Sequence
CCCGGGTGCAAAGATGGATAAAGTTTTAAACAGAGAGGAATCTTTGCAGCTAATGGACCTTCTAGGTCTT
GAAAGGAGTGGGAATTGGCTCCGGTGCCCGTCAGTGGGCAGAGCGCACATCGCCCACAGTCCCCGAGAAG
TTGGGGGGAGGGGTCGGCAATTGATCCGGTGCCTAGAGAAGGTGGCGCGGGGTAAACTGGGAAAGTGATG
TCGTGTACTGGCTCCGCCTTTTTCCCGAGGGTGGGGGAGAACCGTATATAAGTGCAGTAGTCGCCGTGAA
CGTTCTTTTTCGCAACGGGTTTGCCGCCAGAACACAGGTAAGTGCCGTGTGTGGTTCCCGCGGGCCTGGC
CTCTTTACGGGTTATGGCCCTTGCGTGCCTTGAATTACTTCCACCTGGCTGCAGTACGTGATTCTTGATC
CCGAGCTTCGGGTTGGAAGTGGGTGGGAGAGTTCGAGGCCTTGCGCTTAAGGAGCCCCTTCGCCTCGTGC
TTGAGTTGAGGCCTGGCCTGGGCGCTGGGGCCGCCGCGTGCGAATCTGGTGGCACCTTCGCGCCTGTCTC
GCTGCTTTCGATAAGTCTCTAGCCATTTAAAATTTTTGATGACCTGCTGCGACGCTTTTTTTCTGGCAAG
ATAGTCTTGTAAATGCGGGCCAAGATCTGCACACTGGTATTTCGGTTTTTGGGGCCGCGGGCGGCGACGG
GGCCCGTGCGTCCCAGCGCACATGTTCGGCGAGGCGGGGCCTGCGAGCGCGGCCACCGAGAATCGGACGG
GGGTAGTCTCAAGCTGGCCGGCCTGCTCTGGTGCCTGGCCTCGCGCCGCCGTGTATCGCCCCGCCCTGGG
CGGCAAGGCTGGCCCGGTCGGCACCAGTTGCGTGAGCGGAAAGATGGCCGCTTCCCGGCCCTGCTGCAGG
GAGCTCAAAATGGAGGACGCGGCGCTCGGGAGAGCGGGCGGGTGAGTCACCCACACAAAGGAAAAGGGCC
TTTCCGTCCTCAGCCGTCGCTTCATGTGACTCCACGGAGTACCGGGCGCCGTCCAGGCACCTCGATTAGT
TCTCGAGCTTTTGGAGTACGTCGTCTTTAGGTTGGGGGGAGGGGTTTTATGCGATGGAGTTTCCCCACAC
TGAGTGGGTGGAGACTGAAGTTAGGCCAGCTTGGCACTTGATGTAATTCTCCTTGGAATTTGCCCTTTTT
GAGTTTGGATCTTGGTTCATTCTCAAGCCTCAGACAGTGGTTCAAAGTTTTTTTCTTCCATTTCAGGTGT
CGTGACGTACGGCCACCATGACCGAGTACAAGCCCACGGTGCGCCTCGCCACCCGCGACGACGTCCCCAG
GGCCGTACGCACCCTCGCCGCCGCGTTCGCCGACTACCCCGCCACGCGCCACACCGTCGATCCGGACCGC
CACATCGAGCGGGTCACCGAGCTGCAAGAACTCTTCCTCACGCGCGTCGGGCTCGACATCGGCAAGGTGT
GGGTCGCGGACGACGGCGCCGCCGTGGCGGTCTGGACCACGCCGGAGAGCGTCGAAGCGGGGGCGGTGTT
CGCCGAGATCGGCCCGCGCATGGCCGAGTTGAGCGGTTCCCGGCTGGCCGCGCAGCAACAGATGGAAGGC
CTCCTGGCGCCGCACCGGCCCAAGGAGCCCGCGTGGTTCCTGGCCACCGTCGGAGTCTCGCCCGACCACC
AGGGCAAGGGTCTGGGCAGCGCCGTCGTGCTCCCCGGAGTGGAGGCGGCCGAGCGCGCCGGGGTGCCCGC
CTTCCTGGAGACCTCCGCGCCCCGCAACCTCCCCTTCTACGAGCGGCTCGGCTTCACCGTCACCGCCGAC
GTCGAGGTGCCCGAAGGACCGCGCACCTGGTGCATGACCCGCAAGCCCGGTGCCTGAACGCGTTAAGTCG
ACAATCAACCTCTGGATTACAAAATTTGTGAAAGATTGACTGGTATTCTTAACTATGTTGCTCCTTTTAC
GCTATGTGGATACGCTGCTTTAATGCCTTTGTATCATGCTATTGCTTCCCGTATGGCTTTCATTTTCTCC
TCCTTGTATAAATCCTGGTTGCTGTCTCTTTATGAGGAGTTGTGGCCCGTTGTCAGGCAACGTGGCGTGG
TGTGCACTGTGTTTGCTGACGCAACCCCCACTGGTTGGGGCATTGCCACCACCTGTCAGCTCCTTTCCGG
GACTTTCGCTTTCCCCCTCCCTATTGCCACGGCGGAACTCATCGCCGCCTGCCTTGCCCGCTGCTGGACA
GGGGCTCGGCTGTTGGGCACTGACAATTCCGTGGTGTTGTCGGGGAAATCATCGTCCTTTCCTTGGCTGC
TCGCCTGTGTTGCCACCTGGATTCTGCGCGGGACGTCCTTCTGCTACGTCCCTTCGGCCCTCAATCCAGC
GGACCTTCCTTCCCGCGGCCTGCTGCCGGCTCTGCGGCCTCTTCCGCGTCTTCGCCTTCGCCCTCAGACG
AGTCGGATCTCCCTTTGGGCCGCCTCCCCGCGTCGACTTTAAGACCAATGACTTACAAGGCAGCTGTAGA
TCTTAGCCACTTTTTAAAAGAAAAGGGGGGACTGGAAGGGCTAATTCACTCCCAACGAAGACAAGATCTG
CTTTTTGCTTGTACTGGGTCTCTCTGGTTAGACCAGATCTGAGCCTGGGAGCTCTCTGGCTAACTAGGGA
ACCCACTGCTTAAGCCTCAATAAAGCTTGCCTTGAGTGCTTCAAGTAGTGTGTGCCCGTCTGTTGTGTGA
CTCTGGTAACTAGAGATCCCTCAGACCCTTTTAGTCAGTGTGGAAAATCTCTAGCAGTACGTATAGTAGT
TCATGTCATCTTATTATTCAGTATTTATAACTTGCAAAGAAATGAATATCAGAGAGTGAGAGGAACTTGT
TTATTGCAGCTTATAATGGTTACAAATAAAGCAATAGCATCACAAATTTCACAAATAAAGCATTTTTTTC
ACTGCATTCTAGTTGTGGTTTGTCCAAACTCATCAATGTATCTTATCATGTCTGGCTCTAGCTATCCCGC
CCCTAACTCCGCCCATCCCGCCCCTAACTCCGCCCAGTTCCGCCCATTCTCCGCCCCATGGCTGACTAAT
TTTTTTTATTTATGCAGAGGCCGAGGCCGCCTCGGCCTCTGAGCTATTCCAGAAGTAGTGAGGAGGCTTT
TTTGGAGGCCTAGGGACGTACCCAATTCGCCCTATAGTGAGTCGTATTACGCGCGCTCACTGGCCGTCGT
TTTACAACGTCGTGACTGGGAAAACCCTGGCGTTACCCAACTTAATCGCCTTGCAGCACATCCCCCTTTC
GCCAGCTGGCGTAATAGCGAAGAGGCCCGCACCGATCGCCCTTCCCAACAGTTGCGCAGCCTGAATGGCG
AATGGG
[124 nt withheld, positions 3367-3490]
C
[91 nt withheld, positions 3492-3582]
A
[49 nt withheld, positions 3584-3632]
CCTTTGACGTTGGAGTCCACGTTCTTT
[37 nt withheld, positions 3660-3696]
ACCCTATCTCGGTCTATTCTTTTGATTTATAAGGGATTTTGCCGATTTCGGCCTATTGGTTAAAAAATGA
GCTGATTTAACAAAAATTTAACGCGAATTTTAACAAAATATTAACGCTTACAATTTAGGTGGCACTTTTC
GGGGAAATGTGCGCGGAACCCCTATTTGTTTATTTTTCTAAATACATTCAAATATGTATCCGCTCATGAG
ACAATAACCCTGATAAATGCTTCAATAATATTGAAAAAGGAAGAGTATGAGTATTCAACATTTCCGTGTC
GCCCTTATTCCCTTTTTTGCGGCATTTTGCCTTCCTGTTTTTGCTCACCCAGAAACGCTGGTGAAAGTAA
AAGATGCTGAAGATCAGTTGGGTGCACGAGTGGGTTACATCGAACTGGATCTCAACAGCGGTAAGATCCT
TGAGAGTTTTCGCCCCGAAGAACGTTTTCCAATGATGAGCACTTTTAAAGTTCTGCTATGTGGCGCGGTA
TTATCCCGTATTGACGCCGGGCAAGAGCAACTCGGTCGCCGCATACACTATTCTCAGAATGACTTGGTTG
AGTACTCACCAGTCACAGAAAAGCATCTTACGGATGGCATGACAGTAAGAGAATTATGCAGTGCTGCCAT
AACCATGAGTGATAACACTGCGGCCAACTTACTTCTGACAACGATCGGAGGACCGAAGGAGCTAACCGCT
TTTTTGCACAACATGGGGGATCATGTAACTCGCCTTGATCGTTGGGAACCGGAGCTGAATGAAGCCATAC
CAAACGACGAGCGTGACACCACGATGCCTGTAGCAATGGCAACAACGTTGCGCAAACTATTAACTGGCGA
ACTACTTACTCTAGCTTCCCGGCAACAATTAATAGACTGGATGGAGGCGGATAAAGTTGCAGGACCACTT
CTGCGCTCGGCCCTTCCGGCTGGCTGGTTTATTGCTGATAAATCTGGAGCCGGTGAGCGTGGGTCTCGCG
GTATCATTGCAGCACTGGGGCCAGATGGTAAGCCCTCCCGTATCGTAGTTATCTACACGACGGGGAGTCA
GGCAACTATGGATGAACGAAATAGACAGATCGCTGAGATAGGTGCCTCACTGATTAAGCATTGGTAACTG
TCAGACCAAGTTTACTCATATATACTTTAGATTGATTTAAAACTTCATTTTTAATTTAAAAGGATCTAGG
TGAAGATCCTTTTTGATAATCTCATGACCAAAATCCCTTAACGTGAGTTTTCGTTCCACTGAGCGTCAGA
CCCCGTAGAAAAGATCAAAGGATCTTCTTGAGATCCTTTTTTTCTGCGCGTAATCTGCTGCTTGCAAACA
AAAAAACCACCGCTACCAGCGGTGGTTTGTTTGCCGGATCAAGAGCTACCAACTCTTTTTCCGAAGGTAA
CTGGCTTCAGCAGAGCGCAGATACCAAATACTGTTCTTCTAGTGTAGCCGTAGTTAGGCCACCACTTCAA
GAACTCTGTAGCACCGCCTACATACCTCGCTCTGCTAATCCTGTTACCAGTGGCTGCTGCCAGTGGCGAT
AAGTCGTGTCTTACCGGGTTGGACTCAAGACGATAGTTACCGGATAAGGCGCAGCGGTCGGGCTGAACGG
GGGGTTCGTGCACACAGCCCAGCTTGGAGCGAACGACCTACACCGAACTGAGATACCTACAGCGTGAGCT
ATGAGAAAGCGCCACGCTTCCCGAAGGGAGAAAGGCGGACAGGTATCCGGTAAGCGGCAGGGTCGGAACA
GGAGAGCGCACGAGGGAGCTTCCAGGGGGAAACGCCTGGTATCTTTATAGTCCTGTCGGGTTTCGCCACC
TCTGACTTGAGCGTCGATTTTTGTGATGCTCGTCAGGGGGGCGGAGCCTATGGAAAAACGCCAGCAACGC
GGCCTTTTTACGGTTCCTGGCCTTTTGCTGGCCTTTTGCTCACATGTTCTTTCCTGCGTTATCCCCTGAT
TCTGTGGATAACCGTATTACCGCCTTTGAGTGAGCTGATACCGCTCGCCGCAGCCGAACGACCGAGCGCA
GCGAGTCAGTGAGCGAGGAAGCGGAAGAGCGCCCAATACGCAAACCGCCTCTCCCCGCGCGTTGGCCGAT
TCATTAATGCAGCTGGCACGACAGGTTTCCCGACTGGAAAGCGGGCAGTGAGCGCAACGCAATTAATGTG
AGTTAGCTCACTCATTAGGCACCCCAGGCTTTACACTTTATGCTTCCGGCTCGTATGTTGTGTGGAATTG
TGAGCGGATAACAATTTCACACAGGAAACAGCTATGACCATGATTACGCCAAGCGCGCAATTAACCCTCA
CTAAAGGGAACAAAAGCTGGAGCTGCAAGCTTAATGTAGTCTTATGCAATACTCTTGTAGTCTTGCAACA
TGGTAACGATGAGTTAGCAACATGCCTTACAAGGAGAGAAAAAGCACCGTGCATGCCGATTGGTGGAAGT
AAGGTGGTACGATCGTGCCTTATTAGGAAGGCAACAGACGGGTCTGACATGGATTGGACGAACCACTGAA
TTGCCGCATTGCAGAGATATTGTATTTAAGTGCCTAGCTCGATACATAAACGGGTCTCTCTGGTTAGACC
AGATCTGAGCCTGGGAGCTCTCTGGCTAACTAGGGAACCCACTGCTTAAGCCTCAATAAAGCTTGCCTTG
AGTGCTTCAAGTAGTGTGTGCCCGTCTGTTGTGTGACTCTGGTAACTAGAGATCCCTCAGACCCTTTTAG
TCAGTGTGGAAAATCTCTAGCAGTGGCGCCCGAACAGGGACTTGAAAGCGAAAGGGAAACCAGAGGAGCT
CTCTCGACGCAGGACTCGGCTTGCTGAAGCGCGCACGGCAAGAGGCGAGGGGCGGCGACTGGTGAGTACG
CCAAAAATTTTGACTAGCGGAGGCTAGAAGGAGAGAGATGGGTGCGAGAGCGTCAGTATTAAGCGGGGGA
GAATTAGATCGCGATGGGAAAAAATTCGGTTAAGGCCAGGGGGAAAGAAAAAATATAAATTAAAACATAT
AGTATGGGCAAGCAGGGAGCTAGAACGATTCGCAGTTAATCCTGGCCTGTTAGAAACATCAGAAGGCTGT
AGACAAATACTGGGACAGCTACAACCATCCCTTCAGACAGGATCAGAAGAACTTAGATCATTATATAATA
CAGTAGCAACCCTCTATTGTGTGCATCAAAGGATAGAGATAAAAGACACCAAGGAAGCTTTAGACAAGAT
AGAGGAAGAGCAAAACAAAAGTAAGACCACCGCACAGCAAGCGGCCGCTGATCTTCAGACCTGGAGGAGG
AGATATGAGGGACAATTGGAGAAGTGAATTATATAAATATAAAGTAGTAAAAATTGAACCATTAGGAGTA
GCACCCACCAAGGCAAAGAGAAGAGTGGTGCAGAGAGAAAAAAGAGCAGTGGGAATAGGAGCTTTGTTCC
TTGGGTTCTTGGGAGCAGCAGGAAGCACTATGGGCGCAGCGTCAATGACGCTGACGGTACAGGCCAGACA
ATTATTGTCTGGTATAGTGCAGCAGCAGAACAATTTGCTGAGGGCTATTGAGGCGCAACAGCATCTGTTG
CAACTCACAGTCTGGGGCATCAAGCAGCTCCAGGCAAGAATCCTGGCTGTGGAAAGATACCTAAAGGATC
AACAGCTCCTGGGGATTTGGGGTTGCTCTGGAAAACTCATTTGCACCACTGCTGTGCCTTGGAATGCTAG
TTGGAGTAATAAATCTCTGGAACAGATTTGGAATCACACGACCTGGATGGAGTGGGACAGAGAAATTAAC
AATTACACAAGCTTAATACACTCCTTAATTGAAGAATCGCAAAACCAGCAAGAAAAGAATGAACAAGAAT
TATTGGAATTAGATAAATGGGCAAGTTTGTGGAATTGGTTTAACATAACAAATTGGCTGTGGTATATAAA
ATTATTCATAATGATAGTAGGAGGCTTGGTAGGTTTAAGAATAGTTTTTGCTGTACTTTCTATAGTGAAT
AGAGTTAGGCAGGGATATTCACCATTATCGTTTCAGACCCACCTCCCAACCCCGAGGGGACCCAGAGAGG
GCCTATTTCCCATGATTCCTTCATATTTGCATATACGATACAAGGCTGTTAGAGAGATAATTAGAATTAA
TTTGACTGTAAACACAAAGATATTAGTACAAAATACGTGACGTAGAAAGTAATAATTTCTTGGGTAGTTT
GCAGTTTTAAAATTATGTTTTAAAATGGACTATCATATGCTTACCGTAACTTGAAAGTATTTCGATTTCT
TGGCTTTATATATCTTGTGGAAAGGACGAAACACCGGCTGATTGGACGAGCCGGAGGTTTTAGAGCTAGA
AATAGCAAGTTAAAATAAGGCTAGTCCGTTATCAACTTGAAAAAGTGGCACCGAGTCGGTGCTTTTTTAA
GCTTGGCGTAACTAGATCTTGAGACAAATGGCAGTATTCATCCACAATTTTAAAAGAAAAGGGGGGATTG
GGGGGTACAGTGCAGGGGAAAGAATAGTAGACATAATAGCAACAGACATACAAACTAAAGAATTACAAAA
ACAAATTACAAAAATTCAAAATTTTCGGGTTTATTACAGGGACAGCAGAGATCCACTTTGGCGCCGGCTC
GAGGGGG
