>Addgene plasmid #77395 | SRPK3 gRNA (BRDN0001146524) | depositor partial sequence | sequence record 144855 | Target Sequence
GCTGATTGGACGAGCCGGAG
