>Addgene plasmid #77395 | SRPK3 gRNA (BRDN0001146524) | addgene partial sequence | sequence record 187679 | hU6-F
ACGTAGAAAGTAATAATTTCTTGGGTAGTTTGCAGTTTTAAAATTATGTTTTAAAATGGACTATCATATG
CTTACCGTAACTTGAAAGTATTTCGATTTCTTGGCTTTATATATCTTGTGGAAAGGACGAAACACCGGCT
GATTGGACGAGCCGGAGGTTTTAGAGCTAGAAATAGCAAGTTAAAATAAGGCTAGTCCGTTATCAACTTG
AAAAAGTGGCACCGAGTCGGTGCTTTTTTAAGCTTGGCGTAACTAGATCTTGAGACAAATGGCAGTATTC
ATCCACAATTTTAAAAGAAAAGGGGGGATTGGGGGGTACAGTGCAGGGGAAAGAATAGTAGACATAATAG
CAACAGACATACAAACTAAAGAATTACAAAAACAAATTACAAAAATTCAAAATTTTCGGGTTTATTACAG
GGACAGCAGAGATCCACTTTGGCGCCGGCTCGAGGGGGCCCGGGTGCAAAGATGGATAAAGTTTTAAACA
GAGAGGAATCTTTGCAGCTAATGGACCTTCTAGGTCTTGAAAGGAGTGGGAATTGGCTCCGGTGCCCGTC
AGTGGGCAGA
